Addgene plasmid #176887: pDisplay-FRISZ
Purpose: Far-red fluorescent zinc indicator FRISZ in pDisplay
Depositing lab: Huiwang Ai. Depositing organization: University of Virginia. Publication: A genetically encoded far-red fluorescent indicator for imaging synaptically released Zn(2). Wu T, Kumar M, Zhang J, Zhao S, Drobizhev M, McCollum M, Anderson CT, Wang Y, Pokorny A, Tian X, Zhang Y, Tzounopoulos T, Ai HW. Sci Adv. 2023 Mar;9(9):eadd2058. doi: 10.1126/sciadv.add2058. Epub 2023 Mar 1. PubMed 36857451.
Backbone
  Vector backbone: pDisplay
  Backbone size w/o insert (bp): 828
  Total vector size (bp): 6091
  Vector type: Mammalian Expression
Growth in bacteria
  Bacterial resistance: Ampicillin, 100 μg/mL
  Growth temperature: 37°C
  Growth strain: DH5alpha
  Copy number: Unknown
Gene/Insert
  Gene/Insert name: FRISZ
  Species: Synthetic
  Insert size (bp): 828
  Promoter: CMV
  Tag / fusion protein: pDisplay backbone elements for export and membrane anchor
  Cloning method: Restriction Enzyme; 5′ cloning site BglII (not destroyed); 3′ cloning site SalI (not destroyed)
  Sequencing primers: 5′ taatacgactcactataggg; 3′ tagaaggcacagtcgagg
Terms and licenses: Academic/Nonprofit Terms; Industry Terms: Not Available to Industry
Depositor comments: When selecting zinc biosensors for your particular application, please pay attention to the Kd. The Kd of the sensor has to match the concentration range of your particular experiments. Please note: The plasmid contains a LD amino acid insertion before amino acid 158 and a Q158E mutation in the NeoR/KanR. The plasmid also contains a 7 bp deletion in the SV40 promoter. These differences are not known to affect plasmid function. Please visit https://www.biorxiv.org/content/10.1101/2022.06.02.494512v1 for bioRxiv preprint.
How to cite: pDisplay-FRISZ was a gift from Huiwang Ai (Addgene plasmid # 176887 ; http://n2t.net/addgene:176887 ; RRID:Addgene_176887)
