[The description below was written by a language model from this plasmid's Addgene catalogue record and pLannotate feature annotations shown in this document.]
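Description:
pDisplay-FRISZ is a mammalian expression plasmid of about 6.1 kb that presents the synthetic far-red fluorescent zinc indicator FRISZ on the outer surface of transfected cells. It is built on the pDisplay backbone and is propagated in E. coli through a high-copy ColE1/pUC-type origin with ampicillin selection (β-lactamase under its own promoter). An f1 origin is also present. For selection in mammalian cells the plasmid carries a NeoR/KanR cassette driven by the SV40 enhancer/early promoter and terminated by the HSV TK polyadenylation signal. The depositor notes a two-residue insertion and a point substitution in this marker and a 7 bp deletion in the SV40 promoter, none of which is known to affect function. The catalogue lists the backbone size as 828 bp, which is identical to the insert size and appears to be an entry error.

The payload is expressed from the CMV immediate-early enhancer and promoter, with a T7 promoter just upstream of the coding region, and ends at a bovine growth hormone polyadenylation signal. The 828 bp FRISZ insert, cloned between retained BglII and SalI sites, lies in frame between the mouse Igκ light-chain leader and the PDGFRβ transmembrane domain. The leader routes the protein into the secretory pathway, and the transmembrane segment anchors it in the plasma membrane with the sensor facing the extracellular space. Automated annotation identifies the core of the insert as a circularly permuted mKate-type red fluorescent protein, but the record does not describe the zinc-binding elements. The associated work concerns imaging of synaptically released zinc. The depositor advises matching the sensor's Kd to the zinc concentration range of the experiment.
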