Features (pLannotate 1.2.2; 19 found; start..end, strand, type, name):
      9..388     +  enhancer       CMV enhancer: human cytomegalovirus immediate early enhancer
    389..589     +  promoter       CMV promoter: human cytomegalovirus (CMV) immediate early promoter
    591..621     +  LTR            5' LTR (truncated) (fragment): truncated 5' long terminal repeat (LTR) from HIV-1
    637..655     +  promoter       T7 promoter: promoter for bacteriophage T7 RNA polymerase
    736..798     +  sig_peptide    Igκ leader: leader sequence from mouse immunoglobulin κ light chain
    859..1533    +  CDS            cp-mKate: cp-mKate is a basic (constitutively fluorescent) red fluorescent protein published in 2011, derived from Entacmaea quadricolor.
   1672..1818    +  CDS            PDGFRβ TM domain: transmembrane domain from platelet derived growth factor receptor beta
   1846..1957    +  polyA_signal   bGH poly(A) signal: bovine growth hormone polyadenylation signal
   2074..2092    +  promoter       SV40 promoter (fragment): SV40 enhancer and early promoter
   2202..2790    -  rep_origin     ori: high-copy-number ColE1/pMB1/pBR322/pUC origin of replication
   3012..3028    +  polyA_signal   bGH poly(A) signal (fragment): bovine growth hormone polyadenylation signal
   3119..3166    -  polyA_signal   HSV TK poly(A) signal: herpes simplex virus thymidine kinase polyadenylation signal (Cole and Stacy, 1985)
   3225..3377    -  CDS            ble (fragment): BLE_KLEPN - Experimental evidence at protein level: Swiss-Prot protein existence level 1. Binding protein with a strong affinity to the bleomycin family of antibiotics. Binds to CL990; an antimitotic-antibiotic compound. From Klebsiella pneumoniae.
   3398..4192    -  CDS            NeoR/KanR: aminoglycoside phosphotransferase from Tn5; aph(3')-II (or nptII); confers resistance to neomycin, kanamycin, and G418 (Geneticin®)
   4227..4580    -  promoter       SV40 promoter: SV40 enhancer and early promoter
   4582..4599    -  promoter       AmpR promoter (fragment): bla
   4640..5500    -  CDS            AmpR: β-lactamase; bla; confers resistance to ampicillin, carbenicillin, and related antibiotics
   5501..5605    -  promoter       AmpR promoter: bla
   5632..6060    +  rep_origin     f1 ori (sequence partly withheld): f1 bacteriophage origin of replication; arrow indicates direction of (+) strand synthesis
>Addgene plasmid #176887 | pDisplay-FRISZ | addgene full sequence | sequence record 352278 | Addgene NGS Result
CGCGCGTTGACATTGATTATTGACTAGTTATTAATAGTAATCAATTACGGGGTCATTAGTTCATAGCCCA
TATATGGAGTTCCGCGTTACATAACTTACGGTAAATGGCCCGCCTGGCTGACCGCCCAACGACCCCCGCC
CATTGACGTCAATAATGACGTATGTTCCCATAGTAACGCCAATAGGGACTTTCCATTGACGTCAATGGGT
GGAGTATTTACGGTAAACTGCCCACTTGGCAGTACATCAAGTGTATCATATGCCAAGTACGCCCCCTATT
GACGTCAATGACGGTAAATGGCCCGCCTGGCATTATGCCCAGTACATGACCTTATGGGACTTTCCTACTT
GGCAGTACATCTACGTATTAGTCATCGCTATTACCATGGTGATGCGGTTTTGGCAGTACATCAATGGGCG
TGGATAGCGGTTTGACTCACGGGGATTTCCAAGTCTCCACCCCATTGACGTCAATGGGAGTTTGTTTTGG
CACCAAAATCAACGGGACTTTCCAAAATGTCGTAACAACTCCGCCCCATTGACGCAAATGGGCGGTAGGC
GTGTACGGTGGGAGGTCTATATAAGCAGAACTCTCTGGCTAACTAGAGAACCCACTGCTTACTGGCTTAT
CGAAATTAATACGACTCACTATAGGGAGACCCAAGCTTGGTACCGAACTCGGATCCACTAGTAACGGCCG
CCAGTGTGCTGGAATTCGGCTTGGGGATATCCACCATGGAGACAGACACACTCCTGCTATGGGTACTGCT
GCTCTGGGTTCCAGGTTCCACTGGTGACAGATCTATGGTAGATGCAAAGGGAAAACACCCAGTACACGGT
GCTGAATTAACAGATGTGTCCAAGAAACCCGCAAAGAACCTCAAGATGCCAGGCGTCTATTTTATTGACA
GGATTCTGGAAAGGATCAAGGAGGCTGGCAATGAGACCTACGTCGAGCAGTACGAGGTGGCTGTGGCCAG
ATACTGCGACCACCCTAGCAAACTGGGGCACAAACTTAAAGGAGGAACAGGAGGAAGCAGCGAGGAGCTG
ATCAAGGAGAACATGCGCACCAAGCTGTACCTGACGGGCACCGTGAACAACCACTACTTCGAATGCACCG
CCGAAGGGGAGGGCCAGCCCTATGAGGGCACCCAGACCAACAGGATTAAGGTGGTGCGCGGAGGCCCCCT
GCCGTTCGCATTCGACATCCTGGCCCCCTGCTTTATGTACGGGAGCAAGACCTTCATTAACCATCCACCT
GACATTCCCGATTATTTTAAGCAGTCCTTCCCTGAGGGCTTCACATGGGAGAGAACCACCGTTTTCGAAG
ACGGGGGCACACTCACTGCTATACAGGACACCAGCCTCCAGGACGGCTGCCTGATCTACAACGTCCAAGT
CAGAGGGGAGAACTTCCCATCCAACGGCCCTGTGATGCAGAAGAAAACACTCGGCTGGGAGGCCAGTACC
GAGACCCTGTACCCCGCTGACGGCAGCCTGGAAGGCAGACTGTACTGGGCCCTGAAGCTCGTGGGCGGGG
GCCACCTGCACTGCAGACTGGAAACCACATACAGATCCAAGAAATTGAGTGCTAAAGGTAAGCATCCAGT
ACATGGAGCAGAGCTGACTGACGTCGACGAACAAAAACTCATCTCAGAAGAGGATCTGAATGCTGTGGGC
CAGGACACGCAGGAGGTCATCGTGGTGCCACACTCCTTGCCCTTTAAGGTGGTGGTGATCTCAGCCATCC
TGGCCCTGGTGGTGCTCACCATCATCTCCCTTATCATCCTCATCATGCTTTGGCAGAAGAAGCCACGTTA
GGCGGCCGCTCGAGATCAGCCTCGACTGTGCCTTCTAGTTGCCAGCCATCTGTTGTTTGCCCCTCCCCCG
TGCCTTCCTTGACCCTGGAAGGTGCCACTCCCACTGTCCTTTCCTAATAAAATGAGGAAATTGCATCGCA
TTGTCTGAGTAGGTGTCATTCTATTCTGGGGGGTGGGGTGGGGCAGGACAGCAAGGGGGAGGATTGGGAA
GACAATAGCAGGCGTGCTGGGGATGCGGTGGGCTCTATGGCTTCTGAGGCGGAAAGAACCAGTGGCGGTA
ATACGGTTATCCACAGAATCAGGGGATAACGCAGGAAAGAACATGTGAGCAAAAGGCCAGCAAAAGGCCA
GGAACCGTAAAAAGGCCGCGTTGCTGGCGTTTTTCCATAGGCTCCGCCCCCCTGACGAGCATCACAAAAA
TCGACGCTCAAGTCAGAGGTGGCGAAACCCGACAGGACTATAAAGATACCAGGCGTTTCCCCCTGGAAGC
TCCCTCGTGCGCTCTCCTGTTCCGACCCTGCCGCTTACCGGATACCTGTCCGCCTTTCTCCCTTCGGGAA
GCGTGGCGCTTTCTCATAGCTCACGCTGTAGGTATCTCAGTTCGGTGTAGGTCGTTCGCTCCAAGCTGGG
CTGTGTGCACGAACCCCCCGTTCAGCCCGACCGCTGCGCCTTATCCGGTAACTATCGTCTTGAGTCCAAC
CCGGTAAGACACGACTTATCGCCACTGGCAGCAGCCACTGGTAACAGGATTAGCAGAGCGAGGTATGTAG
GCGGTGCTACAGAGTTCTTGAAGTGGTGGCCTAACTACGGCTACACTAGAAGAACAGTATTTGGTATCTG
CGCTCTGCTGAAGCCAGTTACCTTCGGAAAAAGAGTTGGTAGCTCTTGATCCGGCAAACAAACCACCGCT
GGTAGCGGTGGTTTTTTTGTTTGCAAGCAGCAGATTACGCGCAGAAAAAAAGGATCTCAAGAAGATCCTT
TGATCTTTTCTACGGGGTCTGACGCTCAGTGGAACGAAAACTCACGTTAAGGGATTTTGGTCATGAGATT
ATCAAAAAGGATCTTCACCTAGATCCTTTTAAATTAAAAATGAAGTTTTAAATCAATCTAAAGTATATAT
GAGTAACCTGAGGCTATGGCAGGGCCTGCCGCCCCGACGTTGGCTGCGAGCCCTGGGCCTTCACCCGAAC
TTGGGGGGTGGGGTGGGGAAAAGGAAGAAACGCGGGCGTATTGGCCCCAATGGGGTCTCGGTGGGGTATC
GACAGAGTGCCAGCCCTGGGACCGAACCCCGCGTTTATGAACAAACGACCCAACACCGTGCGTTTTATTC
TGTCTTTTTATTGCCGTCATAGCGCGGGTTCCTTCCGGTATTGTCTCCTTCCGTGTTTCAGTTAGCCTCC
CCCTAGGGTGGGCGAAGAACTCCAGCATGAGATCCCCGCGCTGGAGGATCATCCAGCCGGCGTCCCGGAA
AACGATTCCGAAGCCCAACCTTTCATAGAAGGCGGCGGTGGAATCGAAATCTCGTGATGGCAGGTTGGGC
GTCGCTTGGTCGGTCATTTCGAACCCCAGAGTCCCGCTCAGAAGAACTCGTCAAGAAGGCGATAGAAGGC
GATGCGCTGCGAATCGGGAGCGGCGATACCGTAAAGCACGAGGAAGCGGTCAGCCCATTCGCCGCCAAGC
TCTTCAGCAATATCACGGGTAGCCAACGCTATGTCCTGATAGCGGTCCGCCACACCCAGCCGGCCACAGT
CGATGAATCCAGAAAAGCGGCCATTTTCCACCATGATATTCGGCAAGCAGGCATCGCCATGGGTCACGAC
GAGATCCTCGCCGTCGGGCTTGCTCGCCTTGAGCCTGGCGAACAGTTCGGCTGGCGCGAGCCCCTGATGC
TCTTCGTCCAGATCATCCTGATCGACAAGACCGGCTTCCATCCGAGTACGTGCTCGCTCGATGCGATGTT
TCGCTTGGTGGTCGAATGGGCAGGTAGCCGGATCAAGCGTATGCAGCCGCCGCATTGCATCAGCCATGAT
GGATACTTTCTCGGCAGGAGCAAGGTGAGATGACAGGAGATCCTGCCCCGGCACTTCGCCCAATAGCAGC
CAGTCCCTTCCCGCTTCAGTGACAACGTCGAGCACAGCTGCGCAAGGAACGCCCGTCGTGGCCAGCCACG
ATAGCCGCGCTGCCTCGTCTTGCAGTTCATTCAGGGCACCGGACAGGTCGGTCTTGACAAAAAGAACCGG
GCGCCCCTGCGCTGACAGCCGGAACACGGCGGCATCAGAGCAGCCGATTGTCTGTTGTGCCCAGTCATAG
CCGAATAGCCTCTCCACCCAAGCGGCCGGAGAACCTGCGTGCAATCCATCTTGTTCAATCATGCGAAACG
ATCCTCATCCTGTCTCTTGATCGATCTTTGCAAAAGCCTAGGCCTCCAAAAAAGCCTCCTCACTACTTCT
GGAATAGCTCAGAGGCCGGGCCTCGGCCTCTGCATAAATAAAAAAAATTAGTCAGCCATGGGGCGGAGAA
TGGGCGGAACTGGGCGGAGTTAGGGGCGGGATGGGCGGAGTTAGGGGCGGGACTATGGTTGCTGACTAAT
TGAGATGCTTGCTTTGCATACTTCTGCCTGCTGGGGAGCCTGGGGACTTTCCACACCTGGTTGCTGACTA
ATTGAGATGCTTGCTTTGCATACTTCTGCCTGCTGGGGAGCCTGGGGACTTTCCACACCCTAACTGACAC
ACATTCCACAGCTGGTTCTTTCCGCCTCAGGACTCTTCCTTTTTCAATAAATCAATCTAAAGTATATATG
AGTAAACTTGGTCTGACAGTTACCAATGCTTAATCAGTGAGGCACCTATCTCAGCGATCTGTCTATTTCG
TTCATCCATAGTTGCCTGACTCCCCGTCGTGTAGATAACTACGATACGGGAGGGCTTACCATCTGGCCCC
AGTGCTGCAATGATACCGCGAGACCCACGCTCACCGGCTCCAGATTTATCAGCAATAAACCAGCCAGCCG
GAAGGGCCGAGCGCAGAAGTGGTCCTGCAACTTTATCCGCCTCCATCCAGTCTATTAATTGTTGCCGGGA
AGCTAGAGTAAGTAGTTCGCCAGTTAATAGTTTGCGCAACGTTGTTGCCATTGCTACAGGCATCGTGGTG
TCACGCTCGTCGTTTGGTATGGCTTCATTCAGCTCCGGTTCCCAACGATCAAGGCGAGTTACATGATCCC
CCATGTTGTGCAAAAAAGCGGTTAGCTCCTTCGGTCCTCCGATCGTTGTCAGAAGTAAGTTGGCCGCAGT
GTTATCACTCATGGTTATGGCAGCACTGCATAATTCTCTTACTGTCATGCCATCCGTAAGATGCTTTTCT
GTGACTGGTGAGTACTCAACCAAGTCATTCTGAGAATAGTGTATGCGGCGACCGAGTTGCTCTTGCCCGG
CGTCAATACGGGATAATACCGCGCCACATAGCAGAACTTTAAAAGTGCTCATCATTGGAAAACGTTCTTC
GGGGCGAAAACTCTCAAGGATCTTACCGCTGTTGAGATCCAGTTCGATGTAACCCACTCGTGCACCCAAC
TGATCTTCAGCATCTTTTACTTTCACCAGCGTTTCTGGGTGAGCAAAAACAGGAAGGCAAAATGCCGCAA
AAAAGGGAATAAGGGCGACACGGAAATGTTGAATACTCATACTCTTCCTTTTTCAATATTATTGAAGCAT
TTATCAGGGTTATTGTCTCATGAGCGGATACATATTTGAATGTATTTAGAAAAATAAACAAATAGGGGTT
CCGCGCACATTTCCCCGAAAAGTGCCACCTG
[124 nt withheld, positions 5632-5755]
C
[91 nt withheld, positions 5757-5847]
A
[49 nt withheld, positions 5849-5897]
CCTTTGACGTTGGAGTCCACGTTCTTT
[37 nt withheld, positions 5925-5961]
ACCCTATCTCGGTCTATTCTTTTGATTTATAAGGGATTTTGCCGATTTCGGCCTATTGGTTAAAAAATGA
GCTGATTTAACAAAAATTTAACGCGAATTTTAACAAAATATTAACGCTTACAATTTACG
